>Addgene plasmid #13367 | pMXs-Sox2 | addgene full sequence | sequence record 57017 | Addgene NGS Result
TAAAGATACCAGGCGTTTCCCCCTGGAAGCTCCCTCGTGCGCTCTCCTGTTCCGACCCTGCCGCTTACCG
GATACCTGTCCGCCTTTCTCCCTTCGGGAAGCGTGGCGCTTTCTCATAGCTCACGCTGTAGGTATCTCAG
TTCGGTGTAGGTCGTTCGCTCCAAGCTGGGCTGTGTGCACGAACCCCCCGTTCAGCCCGACCGCTGCGCC
TTATCCGGTAACTATCGTCTTGAGTCCAACCCGGTAAGACACGACTTATCGCCACTGGCAGCAGCCACTG
GTAACAGGATTAGCAGAGCGAGGTATGTAGGCGGTGCTACAGAGTTCTTGAAGTGGTGGCCTAACTACGG
CTACACTAGAAGAACAGTATTTGGTATCTGCGCTCTGCTGAAGCCAGTTACCTTCGGAAAAAGAGTTGGT
AGCTCTTGATCCGGCAAACAAACCACCGCTGGTAGCGGTGGTTTTTTTGTTTGCAAGCAGCAGATTACGC
GCAGAAAAAAAGGATCTCAAGAAGATCCTTTGATCTTTTCTACGGGGTCTGACGCTCAGTGGAACGAAAA
CTCACGTTAAGGGATTTTGGTCATGAGATTATCAAAAAGGATCTTCACCTAGATCCTTTTGCGGCCGGCC
GCAAATCAATCTAAAGTATATATGAGTAAACTTGGTCTGACAGTTACCAATGCTTAATCAGTGAGGCACC
TATCTCAGCGATCTGTCTATTTCGTTCATCCATAGTTGCCTGACTCCCCGTCGTGTAGATAACTACGATA
CGGGAGGGCTTACCATCTGGCCCCAGTGCTGCAATGATACCGCGAGACCCACGCTCACCGGCTCCAGATT
TATCAGCAATAAACCAGCCAGCCGGAAGGGCCGAGCGCAGAAGTGGTCCTGCAACTTTATCCGCCTCCAT
CCAGTCTATTAATTGTTGCCGGGAAGCTAGAGTAAGTAGTTCGCCAGTTAATAGTTTGCGCAACGTTGTT
GCCATTGCTACAGGCATCGTGGTGTCACGCTCGTCGTTTGGTATGGCTTCATTCAGCTCCGGTTCCCAAC
GATCAAGGCGAGTTACATGATCCCCCATGTTGTGCAAAAAAGCGGTTAGCTCCTTCGGTCCTCCGATCGT
TGTCAGAAGTAAGTTGGCCGCAGTGTTATCACTCATGGTTATGGCAGCACTGCATAATTCTCTTACTGTC
ATGCCATCCGTAAGATGCTTTTCTGTGACTGGTGAGTACTCAACCAAGTCATTCTGAGAATAGTGTATGC
GGCGACCGAGTTGCTCTTGCCCGGCGTCAATACGGGATAATACCGCGCCACATAGCAGAACTTTAAAAGT
GCTCATCATTGGAAAACGTTCTTCGGGGCGAAAACTCTCAAGGATCTTACCGCTGTTGAGATCCAGTTCG
ATGTAACCCACTCGTGCACCCAACTGATCTTCAGCATCTTTTACTTTCACCAGCGTTTCTGGGTGAGCAA
AAACAGGAAGGCAAAATGCCGCAAAAAAGGGAATAAGGGCGACACGGAAATGTTGAATACTCATACTCTT
CCTTTTTCAATATTATTGAAGCATTTATCAGGGTTATTGTCTCATGAGCGGATACATATTTGAATGTATT
TAGAAAAATAAACAAATAGGGGTTCCGCGCACATTTCCCCGAAAAGTGCCACCTGCATAATGAAAGACCC
CACCTGTAGGTTTGGCAAGCTAGCTTAAGTAACGCCATTTTGCAAGGCATGGAAAAATACATAACTGAGA
ATAGAAAAGTTCAGATCAAGGTCAGGAACAGATGGAACAGCTGAATATGGGCCAAACAGGATATCTGTGG
TAAGCAGTTCCTGCCCCGGCTCAGGGCCAAGAACAGATGGAACAGCTGAATATGGGCCAAACAGGATATC
TGTGGTAAGCAGTTCCTGCCCCGGCTCAGGGCCAAGAACAGATGGTCCCCAGATGCGGTCCAGCCCTCAG
CAGTTTCTAGAGAACCATCAGATGTTTCCAGGGTGCCCCAAGGACCTGAAATGACCCTGTGCCTTATTTG
AACTAACCAATCAGTTCGCTTCTCGCTTCTGTTCGCGCGCTTCTGCTCCCCGAGCTCAATAAAAGAGCCC
ACAACCCCTCACTCGGCGCGCCAGTCCTCCGATTGACTGAGTCGCCCGGGTACCCGTGTATCCAATAAAC
CCTCTTGCAGTTGCATCCGACTTGTGGTCTCGCTGTTCCTTGGGAGGGTCTCCTCTGAGTGATTGACTAC
CCGTCAGCGGGGGTCTTTCATTTGGGGGCTCGTCCGGGATCGGGAGACCCCTGCCCAGGGACCACCGACC
CACCACCGGGAGGTAAGCTGGCCAGCAACTTATCTGTGTCTGTCCGATTGTCTAGTGTCTATGACTGATT
TTATGCGCCTGCGTCGGTACTAGTTAGCTAACTAGCTCTGTATCTGGCGGACCCGTGGTGGAACTGACGA
GTTCGGAACACCCGGCCGCAACCCTGGGAGACGTCCCAGGGACTTCGGGGGCCGTTTTTGTGGCCCGACC
TGAGTCCAAAAATCCCGATCGTTTTGGACTCTTTGGTGCACCCCCCTAATAGGAGGGATATGTGGTTCTG
GTAGGAGACGAGAACCTAAAACAGTTCCCGCCTCCGTCTGAATTTTTGCTTTCGGTTTGGGACCGAAGCC
GCGCCGCGCGTCTTGTCTGCTGCAGCATCGTTCTGTGTTGTCTCTGTCTGACTGTGTTTCTGTATTTGTC
TGAAAATTAGGGCCAGACTGTTACCACTCCCTTAAGTTTGACCTTAGGTCACTGGAAAGATGTCGAGCGG
ATCGCTCACAACCAGTCGGTAGATGTCAAGAAGAGACGTTGGGTTACCTTCTGCTCTGCAGAATGGCCAA
CCTTTAACGTCGGATGGCCGCGAGACGGCACCTTTAACCGAGACCTCATCACCCAGGTTAAGATCAAGGT
CTTTTCACCTGGCCCGCATGGACACCCAGACCAGGTCCCCTACATCGTGACCTGGGAAGCCTTGGCTTTT
GACCCCCCTCCCTGGGTCAAGCCCTTTGTACACCCTAAGCCTCCGCCTCCTCTTCCTCCATCCGCCCCGT
CTCTCCCCCTTGAACCTCCTCGTTCGACCCCGCCTCGATCCTCCCTTTATCCAGCCCTCACTCCTTCTCT
AGGCGCCCCCATATGGCCATATGAGATCTTATATGGGGCACCCCCGCCCCTTGTAAACTTCCCTGACCCT
GACATGACAAGAGTTACTAACAGCCCCTCTCTCCAAGCTCACTTACAGGCTCTCTACTTAGTCCAGCACG
AAGTCTGGAGACCTCTGGCGGCAGCCTACCAAGAACAACTGGACCGACCGGTGGTACCTCACCCTTACCG
AGTCGGCGACACAGTGTGGGTCCGCCGACACCAGACTAAGAACCTAGAACCTCGCTGGAAAGGACCTTAC
ACAGTCCTGCTGACCACCCCCACCGCCCTCAAAGTAGACGGCATCGCAGCTTGGATACACGCCGCCCACG
TGAAGGCTGCCGACCCCGGGGGTGGACCATCCTCTAGACTGCCGGATCTAGCTAGTTAATTAAGGATCCC
AGTGTGGTGGTACGGGAAATCACAAGTTTGTACAAAAAAGCAGGCTTGTATAACATGATGGAGACGGAGC
TGAAGCCGCCGGGCCCGCAGCAAGCTTCGGGGGGCGGCGGCGGAGGAGGCAACGCCACGGCGGCGGCGAC
CGGCGGCAACCAGAAGAACAGCCCGGACCGCGTCAAGAGGCCCATGAACGCCTTCATGGTATGGTCCCGG
GGGCAGCGGCGTAAGATGGCCCAGGAGAACCCCAAGATGCACAACTCGGAGATCAGCAAGCGCCTGGGCG
CGGAGTGGAAACTTTTGTCCGAGACCGAGAAGCGGCCGTTCATCGACGAGGCCAAGCGGCTGCGCGCTCT
GCACATGAAGGAGCACCCGGATTATAAATACCGGCCGCGGCGGAAAACCAAGACGCTCATGAAGAAGGAT
AAGTACACGCTTCCCGGAGGCTTGCTGGCCCCCGGCGGGAACAGCATGGCGAGCGGGGTTGGGGTGGGCG
CCGGCCTGGGTGCGGGCGTGAACCAGCGCATGGACAGCTACGCGCACATGAACGGCTGGAGCAACGGCAG
CTACAGCATGATGCAGGAGCAGCTGGGCTACCCGCAGCACCCGGGCCTCAACGCTCACGGCGCGGCACAG
ATGCAACCGATGCACCGCTACGACGTCAGCGCCCTGCAGTACAACTCCATGACCAGCTCGCAGACCTACA
TGAACGGCTCGCCCACCTACAGCATGTCCTACTCGCAGCAGGGCACCCCCGGTATGGCGCTGGGCTCCAT
GGGCTCTGTGGTCAAGTCCGAGGCCAGCTCCAGCCCCCCCGTGGTTACCTCTTCCTCCCACTCCAGGGCG
CCCTGCCAGGCCGGGGACCTCCGGGACATGATCAGCATGTACCTCCCCGGCGCCGAGGTGCCGGAGCCCG
CTGCGCCCAGTAGACTGCACATGGCCCAGCACTACCAGAGCGGCCCGGTGCCCGGCACGGCCATTAACGG
CACACTGCCCCTGTCGCACATGTGAAACCCAGCTTTCTTGTACAAAGTGGTGATATTCCAGCTGAGCGCC
GGTCGCTACCATTACCAGTTGGTCTGGTGTCAAAAATAATAATAACCGGGCAGGCCATGTCTGCCCGTAT
TTCGCGTAAGGAAATCCATTATGTACTATTTAAACTCGAGCGGCCGCCAGCACAGTGGTCGACGATAAAA
TAAAAGATTTTATTTAGTCTCCAGAAAAAGGGGGGAATGAAAGACCCCACCTGTAGGTTTGGCAAGCTAG
CTTAAGTAACGCCATTTTGCAAGGCATGGAAAAATACATAACTGAGAATAGAGAAGTTCAGATCAAGGTC
AGGAACAGATGGAACAGCTGAATATGGGCCAAACAGGATATCTGTGGTAAGCAGTTCCTGCCCCGGCTCA
GGGCCAAGAACAGATGGAACAGCTGAATATGGGCCAAACAGGATATCTGTGGTAAGCAGTTCCTGCCCCG
GCTCAGGGCCAAGAACAGATGGTCCCCAGATGCGGTCCAGCCCTCAGCAGTTTCTAGAGAACCATCAGAT
GTTTCCAGGGTGCCCCAAGGACCTGAAATGACCCTGTGCCTTATTTGAACTAACCAATCAGTTCGCTTCT
CGCTTCTGTTCGCGCGCTTCTGCTCCCCGAGCTCAATAAAAGAGCCCACAACCCCTCACTCGGGGCGCCA
GTCCTCCGATTGACTGAGTCGCCCGGGTACCCGTGTATCCAATAAACCCTCTTGCAGTTGCATCCGACTT
GTGGTCTCGCTGTTCCTTGGGAGGGTCTCCTCTGAGTGATTGACTACCCGTCAGCGGGGGTCTTTCACAT
GCAGCATGTATCAAAATTAATTTGGTTTTTTTTCTTAAGTATTTACATTAAATGGCCATAGTTGCATTAA
TGAATCGGCCAACGCGCGGGGAGAGGCGGTTTGCGTATTGGGCGCTCTTCCGCTTCCTCGCTCACTGACT
CGCTGCGCTCGGTCGTTCGGCTGCGGCGAGCGGTATCAGCTCACTCAAAGGCGGTAATACGGTTATCCAC
AGAATCAGGGGATAACGCAGGAAAGAACATGTGAGCAAAAGGCCAGCAAAAGGCCAGGAACCGTAAAAAG
GCCGCGTTGCTGGCGTTTTTCCATAGGCTCCGCCCCCCTGACGAGCATCACAAAAATCGACGCTCAAGTC
AGAGGTGGCGAAACCCGACAGGACTA
Features (pLannotate 1.2.2; 14 found; start..end, strand, type, name):
    674..1534    -  CDS            AmpR: β-lactamase; bla; confers resistance to ampicillin, carbenicillin, and related antibiotics
   1535..1639    -  promoter       AmpR promoter: bla
   1669..2262    +  LTR            LTR: long terminal repeat from Moloney murine leukemia virus
   2325..2524    +  misc_feature   MMLV Ψ: packaging signal of Moloney murine leukemia virus (MMLV)
   2576..2664    +  misc_feature   MESV Ψ (fragment): packaging signal of murine embryonic stem cell virus
   2741..3157    +  CDS            gag (truncated): truncated Moloney murine leukemia virus (MMLV) gag gene lacking the start codon
   3167..3541    +  misc_feature   pol region: Moloney murine leukemia virus (MMLV) pol region containing the splice acceptor site
   3592..3616    +  protein_bind   attB1: mutant version of attB; recombination site for the Gateway® BP reaction BP Clonase™
   3616..4572    +  CDS            Sox2: SOX2_MOUSE - Also known as Sox-2. Experimental evidence at protein level: Swiss-Prot protein existence level 1. Transcription factor that forms a trimeric complex with POU5F1 (OCT3/4) on DNA and controls the expression of a number of genes involved in embryonic development such as YES1, FGF4, UTF1 and ZFP206 (PubMed:15863505, PubMed:17097055, PubMed:19740739). Binds to the proximal enhancer region of NANOG (PubMed:15863505). Critical for early embryogenesis and for embryonic stem cell pluripotency (By similarity). Downstream SRRT target that mediates the promotion of neural stem cell self-rene
   4577..4601    -  protein_bind   attB2: mutant version of attB; recombination site for the Gateway® BP reaction BP Clonase™
   4796..4917    +  LTR            3' LTR (ΔU3) (fragment): self-inactivating 3' long terminal repeat (LTR) from Moloney murine leukemia virus
   4918..5387    +  LTR            LTR: long terminal repeat from Moloney murine leukemia virus
   5453..5505    -  CDS            lacI (fragment): lac repressor; lacI; The lac repressor binds to the lac operator to inhibit transcription in E. coli. This inhibition can be relieved by adding lactose or isopropyl-β-D-thiogalactopyranoside (IPTG).
   5688..510     -  rep_origin     ori (across the origin): high-copy-number ColE1/pMB1/pBR322/pUC origin of replication
