[The description below was written by a language model from this plasmid's Addgene catalogue record and pLannotate feature annotations shown in this document.]
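Description:
pMXs-Sox2 is a Moloney murine leukemia virus-based retroviral expression vector carrying the mouse Sox2 cDNA (about 960 bp) in the pMXs backbone. In bacteria it is maintained as a high-copy plasmid through a ColE1/pUC-type origin and selected with ampicillin via the β-lactamase gene and its native promoter. The feature table lists no mammalian selection marker or reporter.

The retroviral cassette begins with a 5′ MMLV LTR, which serves as the promoter for the viral transcript. It is followed by the packaging signal (MMLV Ψ plus a fragment annotated as MESV Ψ), a truncated gag lacking its start codon that extends the packaging region, and a pol-derived segment containing the splice acceptor. Sox2 sits downstream, flanked by attB1 and attB2 sites. These sites suggest Gateway recombination was involved in building the insert, although the catalogue lists restriction enzyme cloning. The cassette ends with the 3′ LTR. The annotation tool labels a short fragment next to it as a ΔU3-type LTR, but the record does not otherwise describe the vector as self-inactivating. Because gag, pol and env functions are absent, the plasmid must be supplied to a packaging cell line to produce replication-defective virus that integrates into dividing target cells.

The depositor notes that the Sox2 start codon was changed from ATG to TTG so that the cDNA could be fused to N-terminal tags. In this untagged context, a protein missing the first three residues is made, and it was reported to be functional in co-immunoprecipitation and reporter assays. The construct was deposited with the work describing induction of pluripotent stem cells from mouse fibroblasts by defined factors, where it delivers Sox2 as one of the reprogramming factors.
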