Addgene plasmid #13367: pMXs-Sox2
Purpose: Retroviral expression of mouse Sox2
Depositing lab: Shinya Yamanaka. Depositing organization: Kyoto University, Center for iPS Cell Research and Application. Publication: Induction of pluripotent stem cells from mouse embryonic and adult fibroblast cultures by defined factors. Takahashi K, Yamanaka S. Cell. 2006 Aug 25. 126(4):663-76. 10.1016/j.cell.2006.07.024 PubMed 16904174.
Backbone
  Vector backbone: pMXs
  Backbone size w/o insert (bp): 4600
  Vector type: Mammalian Expression, Retroviral
Growth in bacteria
  Bacterial resistance: Ampicillin, 100 μg/mL
  Growth temperature: 37°C
  Growth strain: DH5alpha
  Copy number: High Copy
Gene/Insert
  Gene/Insert name: SRY-box containing gene 2 (alt name: Sox2)
  Species: M. musculus (mouse)
  Insert size (bp): 960
  Mutation: None
  Entrez Gene: Sox2 (a.k.a. Sox-2, lcc, ysb)
  Cloning method: Restriction Enzyme
  Sequencing primers: 5′ pMX-S1811
Resource information
  A portion of this plasmid was derived from a plasmid made by: pMXs is from Dr. Toshio Kitamura of the University of Tokyo, the Institute of Medical Science. If you use this plasmid in a paper, please cite: Retrovirus-mediated gene transfer and expression cloning: powerful tools in functional genomics. Exp Hematol. 2003 Nov;31(11):1007-14. Kitamura T, Koshino Y, Shibata F, Oki T, Nakajima H, Nosaka T, Kumagai H.
Terms and licenses: Academic/Nonprofit Terms; Industry Terms: Not Available to Industry
Depositor comments: The sequence of primer pMX-S1811 is GAC GGC ATC GCA GCT TGG ATA CAC. The Sox2 cDNA contains a modified ATG start codon to TTG for cloning into vectors with an N-terminal tag. If this cDNA is used in a non-tagged construct, a functional protein (missing the first 3 amino acids--MYN) is produced as confirmed by co-immunoprecipitation, reporter assay, and other experiments.
How to cite: pMXs-Sox2 was a gift from Shinya Yamanaka (Addgene plasmid # 13367 ; http://n2t.net/addgene:13367 ; RRID:Addgene_13367)
