>Addgene plasmid #13367 | pMXs-Sox2 | addgene partial sequence | sequence record 19746 | 13367 with pBMN5'
CCTCTAGACTGCCGGATCTAGCTAGTTAATTAAGGATCCCAGTGTGGTGGTACGGGAAATCACAAGTTTG
TACAAAAAAGCAGGCTTGTATAACATGATGGAGACGGAGCTGAAGCCGCCGGGCCCGCAGCAAGCTTCGG
GGGGCGGCGGCGGAGGAGGCAACGCCACGGCGGCGGCGACCGGCGGCAACCAGAAGAACAGCCCGGACCG
CGTCAAGAGGCCCATGAACGCCTTCATGGTATGGTCCCGGGGGCAGCGGCGTAAGATGGCCCAGGAGAAC
CCCAAGATGCACAACTCGGAGATCAGCAAGCGCCTGGGCGCGGAGTGGAAACTTTTGTCCGAGACCGAGA
AGCGGCCGTTCATCGACGAGGCCAAGCGGCTGCGCGCTCTGCACATGAAGGAGCACCCGGATTATAAATA
CCGGCCGCGGCGGAAAACCAAGACGCTCATGAAGAAGGATAAGTACACGCTTCCCGGAGGCTTGCTGGCC
CCCGGCGGGAACAGCATGGCGAGCGGGGTTGGGGTGGGCGCCGGCCTGGGTGCGGGCGTGAACCAGCGCA
TGGACAGCTACGCGCACATGAACGGCTGGAGCAACGGCAGCTACAGCATGATGCAGGA
